>Addgene plasmid #48094 | pQF-lacZ | depositor full sequence | sequence record 69087 | pQF-lacZ sequence 10405 bps
GACCCTTTCCGACGCTCACCGGGCTGGTTGCCCTCGCCGCTGGGCTGGCGGCCGTCTATGGCCCTGCAAA
CGCGCCAGAAACGCCGTCGAAGCCGTGTGCGAGACACCGCGGCCGCCGGCGTTGTGGATACCTCGCGGAA
AACTTGGCCCTCACTGACAGATGAGGGGCGGACGTTGACACTTGAGGGGCCGACTCACCCGGCGCGGCGT
TGACAGATGAGGGGCAGGCTCGATTTCGGCCGGCGACGTGGAGCTGGCCAGCCTCGCAAATCGGCGAAAA
CGCCTGATTTTACGCGAGTTTCCCACAGATGATGTGGACAAGCCTGGGGATAAGTGCCCTGCGGTATTGA
CACTTGAGGGGCGCGACTACTGACAGATGAGGGGCGCGATCCTTGACACTTGAGGGGCAGAGTGCTGACA
GATGAGGGGCGCACCTATTGACATTTGAGGGGCTGTCCACAGGCAGAAAATCCAGCATTTGCAAGGGTTT
CCGCCCGTTTTTCGGCCACCGCTAACCTGTCTTTTAACCTGCTTTTAAACCAATATTTATAAACCTTGTT
TTTAACCAGGGCTGCGCCCTGTGCGCGTGACCGCGCACGCCGAAGGGGGGTGCCCCCCCTTCTCGAACCC
TCCCGGCCCGCTAACGCGGGCCTCCCATCCCCCCAGGGGCTGCGCCCCTCGGCCGCGAACGGCCTCACCC
CAAAAATGGCAGCCAAGCTGACCACTTCTGCGCTCGGCCCTTCCGGCTGGCTGGTTTATTGCTGATAAAT
CTGGAGCCGGTGAGCGTGGGTCTCGCGGTATCATTGCAGCACTGGGGCCAGATGGTAAGCCCTCCCGTAT
CGTAGTTATCTACACGACGGGGAGTCAGGCAACTATGGATGAACGAAATAGACAGATCGCTGAGATAGGT
GCCTCACTGATTAAGCATTGGTAACTGTCAGACCAAGTTTACTCATATATACTTTAGATTGATTTAAAAC
TTCATTTTTAATTTAAAAGGATCTAGGTGAAGATCCTTTTTGATAATCTCATGACCAAAATCCCTTAACG
TGAGTTTTCGTTCCACTGAGCGTCAGACCCCGTAGAAAAGATCAAAGGATCTTCTTGAGATCCTTTTTTT
CTGCGCGTAATCTGCTGCTTGCAAACAAAAAAACCACCGCTACCAGCGGTGGTTTGTTTGCCGGATCAAG
AGCTACCAACTCTTTTTCCGAAGGTAACTGGCTTCAGCAGAGCGCAGATACCAAATACTGTCCTTCTAGT
GTAGCCGTAGTTAGGCCACCACTTCAAGAACTCTGTAGCACCGCCTACATACCTCGCTCTGCTAATCCTG
TTACCAGTGGCTGCTGCCAGTGGCGATAAGTCGTGTCTTACCGGGTTGGACTCAAGACGATAGTTACCGG
ATAAGGCGCAGCGGTCGGGCTGAACGGGGGGTTCGTGCACACAGCCCAGCTTGGAGCGAACGACCTACAC
CGAACTGAGATACCTACAGCGTGAGCTATGAGAAAGCGCCACGCTTCCCGAAGGGAGAAAGGCGGACAGG
TATCCGGTAAGCGGCAGGGTCGGAACAGGAGAGCGCACGAGGGAGCTTCCAGGGGGAAACGCCTGGTATC
TTTATAGTCCTGTCGGGTTTCGCCACCTCTGACTTGAGCGTCGATTTTTGTGATGCTCGTCAGGGGGGCG
GAGCCTATGGAAAAACGCCAGCAACGCGGCCTTTTTACGGTTCCTGGCCTTTTGCTGGCCTTTTGCTCAC
ATGTTCAGCGCTTGAACTTGGCGTAGCGCTCGCGGGCGATTTCCAGGGTCGAGTTGCGGACGCGCTCGAA
GCGCTCCTTGTCCTTCTGCCACAGCGAGCGGACCGCCAGGCCGCGGACCGAGTTGAAGATCAGCCACAGG
ATGTCCTCCGCGTCGTCGCGGCTCAGGCCGCGCGACACCAGCACGCCCAGCCACATATCCTCGACGACGA
AGCGGTTGCGCTCGACGGTGCGCTGGATGCCCTCGCGCAGCGCCGGGTCGCGGTCGGCGGCCACGATCAG
GTCCAGCGAGATCGAGAAGTCGTCGTCCAGGAAGAACTCGGCGGCGTCGTCCAGCATCTGCTGGATGACG
TCGTCCTCGGGCTTCAGCTTGGCCAGGCGGGCGCGGCTGCGCTCGGTGATCTGCTCGTACAGCCACTCGA
AGGTGGCCAGCAGCAGTTCCAGCTTGGTCGGGAAGTGGTGCGACTGGGCGCCGCGGCTGACGCCGGCGGC
GCCCGGGACGTCGGCGATGCGGAAGCCGGCATAGCCCTTCTCGCGCAGGACGCCCAGGGCGGCGGCGATC
AGCTTGCCCTGGGTTTCCATCGCGCGCTCGGCCTGGGTGCGGCGCTTCGGCGACATGATGACCATTCGGG
GTCTCTCCCTGCTAGCATCAGGGTTATTGTATCATGAGCGGATACATATGTCAATGTACCGGAACAAACA
GACAATCTGGTCTGTTTGTACATGGTTGACGGATCGCCGCGAAGCCGCTAACTGCGCCGGTTAACAAACA
GACAATCTGGTCTGTTTGTAACTAGAGGGCCGGATCCCGGTACCCACAGGAAACAGCTATGACCATGATT
ACGGATTCACTGGCCGTCGTTTTACAACGTCGTGACTGGGAAAACCCTGGCGTTACCCAACTTAATCGCC
TTGCAGCACATCCCCCTTTCGCCAGCTGGCGTAATAGCGAAGAGGCCCGCACCGATCGCCCTTCCCAACA
GTTGCGCAGCCTGAATGGCGAATGGCGCTTTGCCTGGTTTCCGGCACCAGAAGCGGTGCCGGAAAGCTGG
CTGGAGTGCGATCTTCCTGAGGCCGATACTGTCGTCGTCCCCTCAAACTGGCAGATGCACGGTTACGATG
CGCCCATCTACACCAACGTAACCTATCCCATTACGGTCAATCCGCCGTTTGTTCCCACGGAGAATCCGAC
GGGTTGTTACTCGCTCACATTTAATGTTGATGAAAGCTGGCTACAGGAAGGCCAGACGCGAATTATTTTT
GATGGCGTTAACTCGGCGTTTCATCTGTGGTGCAACGGGCGCTGGGTCGGTTACGGCCAGGACAGTCGTT
TGCCGTCTGAATTTGACCTGAGCGCATTTTTACGCGCCGGAGAAAACCGCCTCGCGGTGATGGTGCTGCG
TTGGAGTGACGGCAGTTATCTGGAAGATCAGGATATGTGGCGGATGAGCGGCATTTTCCGTGACGTCTCG
TTGCTGCATAAACCGACTACACAAATCAGCGATTTCCATGTTGCCACTCGCTTTAATGATGATTTCAGCC
GCGCTGTACTGGAGGCTGAAGTTCAGATGTGCGGCGAGTTGCGTGACTACCTACGGGTAACAGTTTCTTT
ATGGCAGGGTGAAACGCAGGTCGCCAGCGGCACCGCGCCTTTCGGCGGTGAAATTATCGATGAGCGTGGT
GGTTATGCCGATCGCGTCACACTACGTCTGAACGTCGAAAACCCGAAACTGTGGAGCGCCGAAATCCCGA
ATCTCTATCGTGCGGTGGTTGAACTGCACACCGCCGACGGCACGCTGATTGAAGCAGAAGCCTGCGATGT
CGGTTTCCGCGAGGTGCGGATTGAAAATGGTCTGCTGCTGCTGAACGGCAAGCCGTTGCTGATTCGAGGC
GTTAACCGTCACGAGCATCATCCTCTGCATGGTCAGGTCATGGATGAGCAGACGATGGTGCAGGATATCC
TGCTGATGAAGCAGAACAACTTTAACGCCGTGCGCTGTTCGCATTATCCGAACCATCCGCTGTGGTACAC
GCTGTGCGACCGCTACGGCCTGTATGTGGTGGATGAAGCCAATATTGAAACCCACGGCATGGTGCCAATG
AATCGTCTGACCGATGATCCGCGCTGGCTACCGGCGATGAGCGAACGCGTAACGCGAATGGTGCAGCGCG
ATCGTAATCACCCGAGTGTGATCATCTGGTCGCTGGGGAATGAATCAGGCCACGGCGCTAATCACGACGC
GCTGTATCGCTGGATCAAATCTGTCGATCCTTCCCGCCCGGTGCAGTATGAAGGCGGCGGAGCCGACACC
ACGGCCACCGATATTATTTGCCCGATGTACGCGCGCGTGGATGAAGACCAGCCCTTCCCGGCTGTGCCGA
AATGGTCCATCAAAAAATGGCTTTCGCTACCTGGAGAGACGCGCCCGCTGATCCTTTGCGAATACGCCCA
CGCGATGGGTAACAGTCTTGGCGGTTTCGCTAAATACTGGCAGGCGTTTCGTCAGTATCCCCGTTTACAG
GGCGGCTTCGTCTGGGACTGGGTGGATCAGTCGCTGATTAAATATGATGAAAACGGCAACCCGTGGTCGG
CTTACGGCGGTGATTTTGGCGATACGCCGAACGATCGCCAGTTCTGTATGAACGGTCTGGTCTTTGCCGA
CCGCACGCCGCATCCAGCGCTGACGGAAGCAAAACACCAGCAGCAGTTTTTCCAGTTCCGTTTATCCGGG
CAAACCATCGAAGTGACCAGCGAATACCTGTTCCGTCATAGCGATAACGAGCTCCTGCACTGGATGGTGG
CGCTGGATGGTAAGCCGCTGGCAAGCGGTGAAGTGCCTCTGGATGTCGCTCCACAAGGTAAACAGTTGAT
TGAACTGCCTGAACTACCGCAGCCGGAGAGCGCCGGGCAACTCTGGCTCACAGTACGCGTAGTGCAACCG
AACGCGACCGCATGGTCAGAAGCCGGGCACATCAGCGCCTGGCAGCAGTGGCGTCTGGCGGAAAACCTCA
GTGTGACGCTCCCCGCCGCGTCCCACGCCATCCCGCATCTGACCACCAGCGAAATGGATTTTTGCATCGA
GCTGGGTAATAAGCGTTGGCAATTTAACCGCCAGTCAGGCTTTCTTTCACAGATGTGGATTGGCGATAAA
AAACAACTGCTGACGCCGCTGCGCGATCAGTTCACCCGTGCACCGCTGGATAACGACATTGGCGTAAGTG
AAGCGACCCGCATTGACCCTAACGCCTGGGTCGAACGCTGGAAGGCGGCGGGCCATTACCAGGCCGAAGC
AGCGTTGTTGCAGTGCACGGCAGATACACTTGCTGATGCGGTGCTGATTACGACCGCTCACGCGTGGCAG
CATCAGGGGAAAACCTTATTTATCAGCCGGAAAACCTACCGGATTGATGGTAGTGGTCAAATGGCGATTA
CCGTTGATGTTGAAGTGGCGAGCGATACACCGCATCCGGCGCGGATTGGCCTGAACTGCCAGCTGGCGCA
GGTAGCAGAGCGGGTAAACTGGCTCGGATTAGGGCCGCAAGAAAACTATCCCGACCGCCTTACTGCCGCC
TGTTTTGACCGCTGGGATCTGCCATTGTCAGACATGTATACCCCGTACGTCTTCCCGAGCGAAAACGGTC
TGCGCTGCGGGACGCGCGAATTGAATTATGGCCCACACCAGTGGCGCGGCGACTTCCAGTTCAACATCAG
CCGCTACAGTCAACAGCAACTGATGGAAACCAGCCATCGCCATCTGCTGCACGCGGAAGAAGGCACATGG
CTGAATATCGACGGTTTCCATATGGGGATTGGTGGCGACGACTCCTGGAGCCCGTCAGTATCGGCGGAAT
TACAGCTGAGCGCCGGTCGCTACCATTACCAGTTGGTCTGGTGTCAAAAATAATAATAACCGGGCAGGCC
ATGTCTGCCCGTATTGAATTCACTGGCCGTCGTTTTACAACGTCGTGACTGGGAAAACCCTGGCGTTACC
CAACTTAATCGCCTTGCAGCACATCCCCCTTTCGCCAGCTGGCGTAATAGCGAAGAGGCCCGCACCGATC
GCCCTTCCCAACAGTTGCGCAGCCTGAATGGCGAATGGCGCCTGATGCGGTATTTTCTCCTTACGCATCT
GTGCGGTATTTCACACCGCATATGGTGCACTCTCAGTACAATCTGCTCTGATGCCGCATAGTTAAGCCAG
CCCCGACACCCGCCAACACCCGCTGACGCGCCCTGACGGGCTTGTCTGCTCCCGGCATCCGCTTACAGAC
AAGCTGTGACCGTCTCCGGGAGCTGCATGTGTCAGAGGTTTTCACCGTCATCACCGAAACGCGCGAGACG
AAAGGGCCTCGTGATACGCCTATTTTTATAGGTTAATGTCATGATAATAATGGTTTCTTAGCACCCTTTC
TCGGTCCTTCAACGTTCCTGACAACGAGCCTCCTTTTCGCCAATCCATCGACAATCACCGCGAGTCCCTG
CTCGAACGCTGCGTCCGGACCGGCTTCGTCGAAGGCGTCTATCGCGGCCCGCAACAGCGGCGAGAGCGGA
GCCTGTTCAACGGTGCCGCCGCGCTCGCCGGCATCGCTGTCGCCGGCCTGCTCCTCAAGCACGGCCCCAA
CAGTGAAGTAGCTGATTGTCATCAGCGCATTGACGGCGTCCCCGGCCGAAAAACCCGCCTCGCAGAGGAA
GCGAAGCTGCGCGTCGGCCGTTTCCATCTGCGGTGCGCCCGGTCGCGTGCCGGCATGGATGCGCGCGCCA
TCGCGGTAGGCGAGCAGCGCCTGCCTGAAGCTGCGGGCATTCCCGATCAGAAATGAGCGCCAGTCGTCGT
CGGCTCTCGGCACCGAATGCGTATGATTCTCCGCCAGCATGGCTTCGGCCAGTGCGTCGAGCAGCGCCCG
CTTGTTCCTGAAGTGCCAGTAAAGCGCCGGCTGCTGAACCCCCAACCGTTCCGCCAGTTTGCGTGTCGTC
AGACCGTCTACGCCGACCTCGTTCAACAGGTCCAGGGCGGCACGGATCACTGTATTCGGCTGCAACTTTG
TCATGATTGACACTTTATCACTGATAAACATAATATGTCCACCAACTTATCAGTGATAAAGAATCCGCGC
GTTCAATCGGACCAGCGGAGGCTGGTCCGGAGGCCAGACGTGAAACCCAACATACCCCTGATCGTAATTC
TGAGCACTGTCGCGCTCGACGCTGTCGGCATCGGCCTGATTATGCCGGTGCTGCCGGGCCTCCTGCGCGA
TCTGGTTCACTCGAACGACGTCACCGCCCACTATGGCATTCTGCTGGCGCTGTATGCGTTGGTGCAATTT
GCCTGCGCACCTGTGCTGGGCGCGCTGTCGGATCGTTTCGGGCGGCGGCCAATCTTGCTCGTCTCGCTGG
CCGGCGCCACTGTCGACTACGCCATCATGGCGACAGCGCCTTTCCTTTGGGTTCTCTATATCGGGCGGAT
CGTGGCCGGCATCACCGGGGCGACTGGGGCGGTAGCCGGCGCTTATATTGCCGATATCACTGATGGCGAT
GAGCGCGCGCGGCACTTCGGCTTCATGAGCGCCTGTTTCGGGTTCGGGATGGTCGCGGGACCTGTGCTCG
GTGGGCTGATGGGCGGTTTCTCCCCCCACGCTCCGTTCTTCGCCGCGGCAGCCTTGAACGGCCTCAATTT
CCTGACGGGCTGTTTCCTTTTGCCGGAGTCGCACAAAGGCGAACGCCGGCCGTTACGCCGGGAGGCTCTC
AACCCGCTCGCTTCGTTCCGGTGGGCCCGGGGCATGACCGTCGTCGCCGCCCTGATGGCGGTCTTCTTCA
TCATGCAACTTGTCGGACAGGTGCCGGCCGCGCTTTGGGTCATTTTCGGCGAGGATCGCTTTCACTGGGA
CGCGACCACGATCGGCATTTCGCTTGCCGCATTTGGCATTCTGCATTCACTCGCCCAGGCAATGATCACC
GGCCCTGTAGCCGCCCGGCTCGGCGAAAGGCGGGCACTCATGCTCGGAATGATTGCCGACGGCACAGGCT
ACATCCTGCTTGCCTTCGCGACACGGGGATGGATGGCGTTCCCGATCATGGTCCTGCTTGCTTCGGGTGG
CATCGGAATGCCGGCGCTGCAAGCAATGTTGTCCAGGCAGGTGGATGAGGAACGTCAGGGGCAGCTGCAA
GGCTCACTGGCGGCGCTCACCAGCCTGACCTCGATCGTCGGACCCCTCCTCTTCACGGCGATCTATGCGG
CTTCTATAACAACGTGGAACGGGTGGGCATGGATTGCAGGCGCTGCCCTCTACTTGCTCTGCCTGCCGGC
GCTGCGTCGCGGGCTTTGGAGCGGCGCAGGGCAACGAGCCGATCGCTGATCGTGGAAACGATAGGCCTAT
GCCATGCGGGTCAAGGCGACTTCCGGCAAGCTATACGCGCCCTAGAATTGTCAATTTTAATCCTCTGTTT
ATCGGCAGTTCGTAGAGCGCGCCGTGCGTCCCGAGCGATACTGAGCGAAGCAAGTGCGTCGAGCAGTGCC
CGCTTGTTCCTGAAATGCCAGTAAAGCGCTGGCTGCTGAACCCCCAGCCGGAACTGACCCCACAAGGCCC
TAGCGTTTGCAATGCACCAGGTCATCATTGACCCAGGCGTGTTCCACCAGGCCGCTGCCTCGCAACTCTT
CGCAGGCTTCGCCGACCTGCTCGCGCCACTTCTTCACGCGGGTGGAATCCGATCCGCACATGAGGCGGAA
GGTTTCCAGCTTGAGCGGGTACGGCTCCCGGTGCGAGCTGAAATAGTCGAACATCCGTCGGGCCGTCGGC
GACAGCTTGCGGTACTTCTCCCATATGAATTTCGTGTAGTGGTCGCCAGCAAACAGCACGACGATTTCCT
CGTCGATCAGGACCTGGCAACGGGACGTTTTCTTGCCACGGTCCAGGACGCGGAAGCGGTGCAGCAGCGA
CACCGATTCCAGGTGCCCAACGCGGTCGGACGTGAAGCCCATCGCCGTCGCCTGTAGGCGCGACAGGCAT
TCCTCGGCCTTCGTGTAATACCGGCCATTGATCGACCAGCCCAGGTCCTGGCAAAGCTCGTAGAACGTGA
AGGTGATCGGCTCGCCGATAGGGGTGCGCTTCGCGTACTCCAACACCTGCTGCCACACCAGTTCGTCATC
GTCGGCCCGCAGCTCGACGCCGGTGTAGGTGATCTTCACGTCCTTGTTGACGTGGAAAATGACCTTGTTT
TGCAGCGCCTCGCGCGGGATTTTCTTGTTGCGCGTGGTGAACAGGGCAGAGCGGGCCGTGTCGTTTGGCA
TCGCTCGCATCGTGTCCGGCCACGGCGCAATATCGAACAAGGAAAGCTGCATTTCCTTGATCTGCTGCTT
CGTGTGTTTCAGCAACGCGGCCTGCTTGGCCTCGCTGACCTGTTTTGCCAGGTCCTCGCCGGCGGTTTTT
CGCTTCTTGGTCGTCATAGTTCCTCGCGTGTCGATGGTCATCGACTTCGCCAAACCTGCCGCCTCCTGTT
CGAGACGACGCGAACGCTCCACGGCGGCCGATGGCGCGGGCAGGGCAGGGGGAGCCAGTTGCACGCTGTC
GCGCTCGATCTTGGCCGTAGCTTGCTGGACCATCGAGCCGACGGACTGGAAGGTTTCGCGGGGCGCACGC
ATGACGGTGCGGCTTGCGATGGTTTCGGCATCCTCGGCGGAAAACCCCGCGTCGATCAGTTCTTGCCTGT
ATGCCTTCCGGTCAAACGTCCGATTCATTCACCCTCCTTGCGGGATTGCCCCGACTCACGCCGGGGCAAT
GTGCCCTTATTCCTGATTTGACCCGCCTGGTGCCTTGGTGTCCAGATAATCCACCTTATCGGCAATGAAG
TCGGTCCCGTAGACCGTCTGGCCGTCCTTCTCGTACTTGGTATTCCGAATCTTGCCCTGCACGAATACCA
GCTCCGCGAAGTCGCTCTTCTTGATGGAGCGCATGGGGACGTGCTTGGCAATCACGCGCACCCCCCGGCC
GTTTTAGCGGCTAAAAAAGTCATGGCTCTGCCCTCGGGCGGACCACGCCCATCATGACCTTGCCAAGCTC
GTCCTGCTTCTCTTCGATCTTCGCCAGCAGGGCGAGGATCGTGGCATCACCGAACCGCGCCGTGCGCGGG
TCGTCGGTGAGCCAGAGTTTCAGCAGGCCGCCCAGGCGGCCCAGGTCGCCATTGATGCGGGCCAGCTCGC
GGACGTGCTCATAGTCCACGACGCCCGTGATTTTGTAGCCCTGGCCGACGGCCAGCAGGTAGGCCTACAG
GCTCATGCCGGCCGCCGCCGCCTTTTCCTCAATCGCTCTTCGTTCGTCTGGAAGGCAGTACACCTTGATA
GGTGGGCTGCCCTTCCTGGTTGGCTTGGTTTCATCAGCCATCCGCTTGCCCTCATCTGTTACGCCGGCGG
TAGCCGGCCAGCCTCGCAGAGCAGGATTCCCGTTGAGCACCGCCAGGTGCGAATAAGGGACAGTGAAGAA
GGAACACCCGCTCGCGGGTGGGCCTACTTCACCTATCCTGCCCGGCTGACGCCGTTGGATACACCAAGGA
AAGTCTACACGAACCCTTTGGCAAAATCCTGTATATCGTGCGAAAAAGGATGGATATACCGAAAAAATCG
CTATAATGACCCCGAAGCAGGGTTATGCAGCGGAAAAGATCCGTC
Features (pLannotate 1.2.2; 18 found; start..end, strand, type, name):
     11..642     +  rep_origin     oriV: incP origin of replication
    720..933     +  CDS            bla(M) (fragment): β-lactamase lacking the signal sequence; bla(M); allows cytosolic expression of β-lactamase
   1105..1693    +  rep_origin     ori: high-copy-number ColE1/pMB1/pBR322/pUC origin of replication
   1758..2366    -  CDS            cymR: CYMR_PSEPU - Experimental evidence at transcript level: Swiss-Prot protein existence level 2. Involved in the repression of the cym and cmt operons which are responsible of the p-cymene degradation. From Pseudomonas putida (Arthrobacter siderocapsulatus).
   2397..2428    -  promoter       AmpR promoter (fragment): bla
   2443..2470    +  protein_bind   CuO: CymR-binding P2 operator sequence from the p-cmt operon of Pseudomonas putida (Mullick et al., 2006) CymR
   2513..2540    +  protein_bind   CuO: CymR-binding P2 operator sequence from the p-cmt operon of Pseudomonas putida (Mullick et al., 2006) CymR
   2579..5653    +  CDS            lacZ: β-galactosidase; lacZ
   5688..5845    +  CDS            lacZα (fragment): LacZα fragment of β-galactosidase; lacZ fragment
   5851..5950    -  misc_feature   bom (fragment): basis of mobility region from pBR322
   6052..6087    -  CDS            rop (fragment): Rop protein, which maintains plasmids at low copy number; rop
   6152..6794    -  CDS            TetR (fragment): tetracycline resistance regulatory protein; tetR
   6900..8099    +  CDS            TcR: tetracycline efflux protein; tetA; confers resistance to tetracycline
   8158..8310    -  CDS            tetR (fragment): TETR1_ECOLX - Experimental evidence at protein level: Swiss-Prot protein existence level 1. TetR is the repressor of the tetracycline resistance element; its N-terminal region forms a helix-turn-helix structure and binds DNA. Binding of tetracycline to TetR reduces the repressor affinity for the tetracycline resistance gene (tetA) promoter operator sites. From Escherichia coli.
   8330..9478    -  CDS            trfA: trans-acting replication protein that binds to and activates oriV
   9608..9712    -  CDS            traI (fragment): TRAI6_ECOLX - Experimental evidence at protein level: Swiss-Prot protein existence level 1. The initiation process of transfer DNA synthesis requires the interaction of at least three plasmid-specific components (TraH, I, and J) at the transfer origin resulting in the assembly of a specialised nucleoprotein complex - the relaxosome. Site- and strand-specific cleavage at the transfer origin is dependent on TraI and TraJ. From Escherichia coli.
   9750..10121   -  CDS            traJ: oriT-recognizing protein; traJ
  10154..10263   -  oriT           oriT: incP origin of transfer
