[The description below was written by a language model from this plasmid's Addgene catalogue record and pLannotate feature annotations shown in this document.]
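Description:
pQF-lacZ is a 10.4 kb broad-host-range bacterial expression plasmid that places E. coli lacZ under cumate-inducible control. It was built on the pQF backbone as part of an expression system developed for sphingomonads and other Alphaproteobacteria. The replication machinery is of the IncP type, with oriV and the trfA gene whose product activates it. The feature table also detects a ColE1/pMB1-type origin, which would support maintenance in E. coli cloning strains; the record lists copy number as unknown. An IncP oriT together with traJ and a traI fragment indicates the plasmid can be mobilised by conjugation when the remaining transfer functions are supplied in trans. Selection is by tetracycline, through the tetA efflux gene and an adjacent tetR regulator. Small fragments of bla, rop, bom and lacZα are also annotated and appear to be remnants of earlier vector construction rather than functional elements.

The regulatory module consists of cymR, described in the record as the variant cymR*, which encodes the Pseudomonas putida repressor of the cym/cmt operons. It is transcribed divergently from the PQ5 promoter and appears to be driven by a fragment of the bla promoter. PQ5 contains two copies of the CuO operator. CymR binds these to block transcription, and cumate releases the repressor so the downstream gene is expressed. Here that gene is full-length lacZ, encoding β-galactosidase, inserted using XbaI/SpeI-compatible ends at the 5′ junction (destroyed) and EcoRI at the 3′ end. The construct therefore serves as a reporter for measuring the tightness, inducibility and dose response of the cumate system in a given host.
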