Addgene plasmid #48094: pQF-lacZ
Purpose: Cumate-inducible expression of lacZ
Depositing lab: Julia Vorholt. Depositing organization: ETH Zurich (Swiss Federal Institute of Technology). Publication: Cumate-inducible gene expression system for sphingomonads and other Alphaproteobacteria. Kaczmarczyk A, Vorholt JA, Francez-Charlot A. Appl Environ Microbiol. 2013 Nov;79(21):6795-802. doi: 10.1128/AEM.02296-13. Epub 2013 Aug 30. PubMed 23995928.
Backbone
  Vector backbone: pQF
  Backbone manufacturer: Andreas Kaczmarczyk
  Backbone size w/o insert (bp): 7300
  Total vector size (bp): 10405
  Modifications to backbone: Includes cymR*, PQ5 and lacZ
  Vector type: Bacterial Expression
Growth in bacteria
  Bacterial resistance: Tetracycline, 10 μg/mL
  Growth temperature: 37°C
  Growth strain: Top10
  Copy number: Unknown
Gene/Insert
  Gene/Insert name: E. coli lacZ
  Promoter: PQ5
  Cloning method: Restriction Enzyme; 5′ cloning site XbaI, SpeI (destroyed during cloning); 3′ cloning site EcoRI (not destroyed)
  Sequencing primers: 5′ ATGGTTGACGGATCGCCG; 3′ none
Terms and licenses: Academic/Nonprofit Terms; Industry Terms: Not Available to Industry
How to cite: pQF-lacZ was a gift from Julia Vorholt (Addgene plasmid # 48094 ; http://n2t.net/addgene:48094 ; RRID:Addgene_48094)
