>Addgene plasmid #48094 | pQF-lacZ | addgene partial sequence | sequence record 75811 | LacZ-R 5'-GACAGTATCGGCCTCAGGAA-3'
GCTTTCCGGCACCGCTTCTGGTGCCGGAAACCAGGCAAAGCGCCATTCGCCATTCAGGCTGCGCAACTGT
TGGGAAGGGCGATCGGTGCGGGCCTCTTCGCTATTACGCCAGCTGGCGAAAGGGGGATGTGCTGCAAGGC
GATTAAGTTGGGTAACGCCAGGGTTTTCCCAGTCACGACGTTGTAAAACGACGGCCAGTGAATCCGTAAT
CATGGTCATAGCTGTTTCCTGTGGGTACCGGGATCCGGACCTCTAGTTACAAACAGACCAGATTGTCTGT
TTGTTAACCGGCGCAGTTAGCGGCTTCGCGGCGATCCGTCAACCATGTACAAACAGACCAGATTGTCTGT
TTGTTCCGGTACATTGACATATGTATCCGCTCATGATACAATAACCCTGATGCTAGCAGGGAGAGACCCC
GAATGGTCATCATGTCGCCGAAGCGCCGCACCCAGGCCGAGCGCGCGATGGAAACCCAGGGCAAGCTGAT
CGCCGCCGCCCTGGGCGTCCTGCGCGAGAAGGGCTATGCCGGCTTCCGCATCGCCGACGTCCCGGGCG
