>Addgene plasmid #48094 | pQF-lacZ | addgene partial sequence | sequence record 76547 | pRSII-F1 5'-CGGCATCAGAGCAGATTGTAC-3'
TATGCGGTGTGAAATACCGCACAGATGCGTAAGGAGAAAATACCGCATCAGGCGCCATTCGCCATTCAGG
CTGCGCAACTGTTGGGAAGGGCGATCGGTGCGGGCCTCTTCGCTATTACGCCAGCTGGCGAAAGGGGGAT
GTGCTGCAAGGCGATTAAGTTGGGTAACGCCAGGGTTTTCCCAGTCACGACGTTGTAAAACGACGGCCAG
TGAATTCAATACGGGCAGACATGGCCTGCCCGGTTATTATTATTTTTGACACCAGACCAACTGGTAATGG
TAGCGACCGGCGCTCAGCTGTAATTCCGCCGATACTGACGGGCTCCAGGAGTCGTCGCCACCAATCCCCA
TATGGAAACCGTCGATATTCAGCCATGTGCCTTCTTCCGCGTGCAGCAGATGGCGATGGCTGGTTTCCAT
CAGTTGCTGTTGACTGTAGCGGCTGATGTTGAACTGGAAGTCGCCGCGCCACTGGTGTGGGCCATAATTC
AATTCGCGCGTCCCGCAGCGCAGACCGTTTTCGCTCGGGAAGACGTACGGGGTATACATGTCTGACAATG
GCAGATCCCAGCGGTCAAAACAGGCGGCAGTAAGGCGGTCGGGATAGTTTTCTTGCGGCCCTAATCCGAG
CCAGTTTACCCGCTCTGCTACCTGCGCCAGCTGGCAGTTCAGGCCAATCCGCGCCGGATGCGGTGTATCG
CTCGCCACTTCAACATCAACGGTAATCGCCATTTGACCACTACCATCAATCCGGTAGGTTTTCCGGCTGA
TAAATAAGGTTTTCCCCTGATGCTGCCACGCGTGAGCGGTCGTAATCAGCACCGCATCAGCAAGTGTATC
TGCCGTGCACTGCAACAACGCTGCTTCGGCCTGGTAATGGCCCGCCGCCTTCCAGCGTTCGACCCAGGCG
TTAGGGTCAATGCGGGTCGCTTCACTTACGCCAATGTCGTTATCCAGCGGTGCACGGGTGAACTGATCGC
GCAGCGGCGTCAGCAG
