>Addgene plasmid #48094 | pQF-lacZ | addgene partial sequence | sequence record 76552 | JP1520-R 5'-ttgtctcatgagcggataca-3'
ACAGACAATCTGGTCTGTTTGTACATGGTTGACGGATCGCCGCGAAGCCGCTAACTGCGCCGGTTAACAA
ACAGACAATCTGGTCTGTTTGTAACTAGAGGTCCGGATCCCGGTACCCACAGGAAACAGCTATGACCATG
ATTACGGATTCACTGGCCGTCGTTTTACAACGTCGTGACTGGGAAAACCCTGGCGTTACCCAACTTAATC
GCCTTGCAGCACATCCCCCTTTCGCCAGCTGGCGTAATAGCGAAGAGGCCCGCACCGATCGCCCTTCCCA
ACAGTTGCGCAGCCTGAATGGCGAATGGCGCTTTGCCTGGTTTCCGGCACCAGAAGCGGTGCCGGAAAGC
TGGCTGGAGTGCGATCTTCCTGAGGCCGATACTGTCGTCGTCCCCTCAAACTGGCAGATGCACGGTTACG
ATGCGCCCATCTACACCAACGTGACCTATCCCATTACGGTCAATCCGCCGTTTGTTCCCACGGAGAATCC
GACGGGTTGTTACTCGCTCACATTTAATGTTGATGAAAGCTGGCTACAGGAAGGCCAGACGCGAATTATT
TTTGATGGCGTTAACTCGGCGTTTCATCTGTGGTGCAACGGGCGCTGGGTCGGTTACGGCCAGGACAGTC
GTTTGCCGTCTGAATTTGACCTGAGCGCATTTTTACGCGCCGGAGAAAACCGCCTCGCGGTGATGGTGCT
GCGCTGGAGTGACGGCAGTTATCTGGAAGATCAGGATATGTGGCGGATGAGCGGCATTTTCCGTGACGTC
TCGTTGCTGCATAAACCGACTACACAAATCAGCGATTTCCATGTTGCCACTCGCTTTAATGATGATTTCA
GCCGCGCTGTACTGGAGGCTGAAGTTCAGATGTGCGGCGAGTTGCGTGACTACCTACGGGTAACAGTTTC
TTTATGGCAGGGTGAAACGCAGGTCGCCAGCGGCACCGCGCCTTTCGGCGGTGAAATTATCGATGAGCGT
GGTGGTTATGCC
