>Addgene plasmid #48094 | pQF-lacZ | addgene partial sequence | sequence record 76555 | pBR322ori-F 5'-GGGAAACGCCTGGTATCTTT-3'
TTCGCCACCTCTGACTTGAGCGTCGATTTTTGTGATGCTCGTCAGGGGGGCGGAGCCTATGGAAAAACGC
CAGCAACGCGGCCTTTTTACGGTTCCTGGCCTTTTGCTGGCCTTTTGCTCACATGTTCAGCGCTTGAACT
TGGCGTAGCGCTCGCGGGCGATTTCCAGGGTCGAGTTGCGGACGCGCTCGAAGCGCTCCTTGTCCTTCTG
CCACAGCGAGCGGACCGCCAGGCCGCGGACCGAGTTGAAGATCAGCCACAGGATGTCCTCCGCGTCGTCG
CGGCTCAGGCCGCGCGACACCAGCACGCCCAGCCACATATCCTCGACGACGAAGCGGTTGCGCTCGACGG
TGCGCTGGATGCCCTCGCGCAGCGCCGGGTCGCGGTCGGCGGCCACGATCAGGTCCAGCGAGATCGAGAA
GTCGTCGTCCAGGAAGAACTCGGCGGCGTCGTCCAGCATCTGCTGGATGACGTCGTCCTCGGGCTTCAGC
TTGGCCAGGCGGGCGCGGCTGCGCTCGGTGATCTGCTCGTACAGCCACTCGAAGGTGGCCAGCAGCAGTT
CCAGCTTGGTCGGGAAGTGGTGCGACTGGGCGCCGCGGCTGACGCCGGCGGCGCCCGGGACGTCGGCGAT
GCGGAAGCCGGCATAGCCCTTCTC
